>Addgene plasmid #169785 | H-IRF7 | addgene full sequence | sequence record 335005 | Addgene NGS Result
GGCATAAATATCTCACTCGCAATCAAATTCAGCCGATAGCGGAACGGGAAGGCGACTGGAGTGCCATGTC
CGGTTTTCAACAAACCATGCAAATGCTGAATGAGGGCATCGTTCCCACTGCGATGCTGGTTGCCAACGAT
CAGATGGCGCTGGGCGCAATGCGCGCCATTACCGAGTCCGGGCTGCGCGTTGGTGCGGACATCTCGGTAG
TGGGATACGACGATACCGAAGACAGCTCATGTTATATCCCGCCGTTAACCACCATCAAACAGGATTTTCG
CCTGCTGGGGCAAACCAGCGTGGACCGCTTGCTGCAACTCTCTCAGGGCCAGGCGGTGAAGGGCAATCAG
CTGTTGCCCGTCTCACTGGTGAAAAGAAAAACCACCCTGGCGCCCAATACGCAAACCGCCTCTCCCCGCG
CGTTGGCCGATTCATTAATGCAGCTGGCACGACAGGTTTCCCGACTGGAAAGCGGGCAGTGAGCGCAACG
CAATTAATGTAAGTTAGCTCACTCATTAGGCACCGGGATCTCGACCGATGCCCTTGAGAGCCTTCAACCC
AGTCAGCTCCTTCCGGTGGGCGCGGGGCATGACTATCGTCGCCGCACTTATGACTGTCTTCTTTATCATG
CAACTCGTAGGACAGGTGCCGGCAGCGCTCTGGGTCATTTTCGGCGAGGACCGCTTTCGCTGGAGCGCGA
CGATGATCGGCCTGTCGCTTGCGGTATTCGGAATCTTGCACGCCCTCGCTCAAGCCTTCGTCACTGGTCC
CGCCACCAAACGTTTCGGCGAGAAGCAGGCCATTATCGCCGGCATGGCGGCCCCACGGGTGCGCATGATC
GTGCTCCTGTCGTTGAGGACCCGGCTAGGCTGGCGGGGTTGCCTTACTGGTTAGCAGAATGAATCACCGA
TACGCGAGCGAACGTGAAGCGACTGCTGCTGCAAAACGTCTGCGACCTGAGCAACAACATGAATGGTCTT
CGGTTTCCGTGTTTCGTAAAGTCTGGAAACGCGGAAGTCAGCGCCCTGCACCATTATGTTCCGGATCTGC
ATCGCAGGATGCTGCTGGCTACCCTGTGGAACACCTACATCTGTATTAACGAAGCGCTGGCATTGACCCT
GAGTGATTTTTCTCTGGTCCCGCCGCATCCATACCGCCAGTTGTTTACCCTCACAACGTTCCAGTAACCG
GGCATGTTCATCATCAGTAACCCGTATCGTGAGCATCCTCTCTCGTTTCATCGGTATCATTACCCCCATG
AACAGAAATCCCCCTTACACGGAGGCATCAGTGACCAAACAGGAAAAAACCGCCCTTAACATGGCCCGCT
TTATCAGAAGCCAGACATTAACGCTTCTGGAGAAACTCAACGAGCTGGACGCGGATGAACAGGCAGACAT
CTGTGAATCGCTTCACGACCACGCTGATGAGCTTTACCGCAGCTGCCTCGCGCGTTTCGGTGATGACGGT
GAAAACCTCTGACACATGCAGCTCCCGGAGACGGTCACAGCTTGTCTGTAAGCGGATGCCGGGAGCAGAC
AAGCCCGTCAGGGCGCGTCAGCGGGTGTTGGCGGGTGTCGGGGCGCAGCCATGACCCAGTCACGTAGCGA
TAGCGGAGTGTATACTGGCTTAACTATGCGGCATCAGAGCAGATTGTACTGAGAGTGCACCATTGCGGTG
TGAAATACCGCACAGATGCGTAAGGAGAAAATACCGCATCAGGCGCTCTTCCGCTTCCTCGCTCACTGAC
TCGCTGCGCTCGGTCGTTCGGCTGCGGCGAGCGGTATCAGCTCACTCAAAGGCGGTAATACGGTTATCCA
CAGAATCAGGGGATAACGCAGGAAAGAACATGTGAGCAAAAGGCCAGCAAAAGGCCAGGAACCGTAAAAA
GGCCGCGTTGCTGGCGTTTTTCCATAGGCTCCGCCCCCCTGACGAGCATCACAAAAATCGACGCTCAAGT
CAGAGGTGGCGAAACCCGACAGGACTATAAAGATACCAGGCGTTTCCCCCTGGAAGCTCCCTCGTGCGCT
CTCCTGTTCCGACCCTGCCGCTTACCGGATACCTGTCCGCCTTTCTCCCTTCGGGAAGCGTGGCGCTTTC
TCATAGCTCACGCTGTAGGTATCTCAGTTCGGTGTAGGTCGTTCGCTCCAAGCTGGGCTGTGTGCACGAA
CCCCCCGTTCAGCCCGACCGCTGCGCCTTATCCGGTAACTATCGTCTTGAGTCCAACCCGGTAAGACACG
ACTTATCGCCACTGGCAGCAGCCACTGGTAACAGGATTAGCAGAGCGAGGTATGTAGGCGGTGCTACAGA
GTTCTTGAAGTGGTGGCCTAACTACGGCTACACTAGAAGGACAGTATTTGGTATCTGCGCTCTGCTGAAG
CCAGTTACCTTCGGAAAAAGAGTTGGTAGCTCTTGATCCGGCAAACAAACCACCGCTGGTAGCGGTGGTT
TTTTTGTTTGCAAGCAGCAGATTACGCGCAGAAAAAAAGGATCTCAAGAAGATCCTTTGATCTTTTCTAC
GGGGTCTGACGCTCAGTGGAACGAAAACTCACGTTAAGGGATTTTGGTCATGAGATTATCAAAAAGGATC
TTCACCTAGATCCTTTTAAATTAAAAATGAAGTTTTAAATCAATCTAAAGTATATATGAGTAAACTTGGT
CTGACAGTTACCAATGCTTAATCAGTGAGGCACCTATCTCAGCGATCTGTCTATTTCGTTCATCCATAGT
TGCCTGACTCCCCGTCGTGTAGATAACTACGATACGGGAGGGCTTACCATCTGGCCCCAGTGCTGCAATG
ATACCGCGAGACCCACGCTCACCGGCTCCAGATTTATCAGCAATAAACCAGCCAGCCGGAAGGGCCGAGC
GCAGAAGTGGTCCTGCAACTTTATCCGCCTCCATCCAGTCTATTAATTGTTGCCGGGAAGCTAGAGTAAG
TAGTTCGCCAGTTAATAGTTTGCGCAACGTTGTTGCCATTGCTGCAGGCATCGTGGTGTCACGCTCGTCG
TTTGGTATGGCTTCATTCAGCTCCGGTTCCCAACGATCAAGGCGAGTTACATGATCCCCCATGTTGTGCA
AAAAAGCGGTTAGCTCCTTCGGTCCTCCGATCGTTGTCAGAAGTAAGTTGGCCGCAGTGTTATCACTCAT
GGTTATGGCAGCACTGCATAATTCTCTTACTGTCATGCCATCCGTAAGATGCTTTTCTGTGACTGGTGAG
TACTCAACCAAGTCATTCTGAGAATAGTGTATGCGGCGACCGAGTTGCTCTTGCCCGGCGTCAATACGGG
ATAATACCGCGCCACATAGCAGAACTTTAAAAGTGCTCATCATTGGAAAACGTTCTTCGGGGCGAAAACT
CTCAAGGATCTTACCGCTGTTGAGATCCAGTTCGATGTAACCCACTCGTGCACCCAACTGATCTTCAGCA
TCTTTTACTTTCACCAGCGTTTCTGGGTGAGCAAAAACAGGAAGGCAAAATGCCGCAAAAAAGGGAATAA
GGGCGACACGGAAATGTTGAATACTCATACTCTTCCTTTTTCAATATTATTGAAGCATTTATCAGGGTTA
TTGTCTCATGAGCGGATACATATTTGAATGTATTTAGAAAAATAAACAAATAGGGGTTCCGCGCACATTT
CCCCGAAAAGTGCCACCTAAATTGTAAGCGTTAATATTTTGTTAAAATTCGCGTTAAATTTTTGTTAAAT
CAGCTCATTTTTTAACCAATAGGCCGAAATCGGCAAAATCCCTTATAAATCAAAAGAATAGACCGAGATA
GGGT
[37 nt withheld, positions 3785-3821]
AAAGAACGTGGACTCCAACGTCAAAGG
[49 nt withheld, positions 3849-3897]
T
[91 nt withheld, positions 3899-3989]
G
[124 nt withheld, positions 3991-4114]
CCCATTCGCCAATCCGGATATAGTTCCTCCTTTCAGCAAAAAACCCCTCAAGACCCGTTTAGAGGCCCCA
AGGGGTTATGCTAGTTATTGCTCAGCGGTGGCAGCAGCCAACTCAGCTTCCTTTCGGGCTTTGTTAGCAG
CCGGATCTCAGTGGTGGTGGTGGTGGTGCTCGAGTGCGGCCGCAAGCTTCTAGGCGGGCTGCTCCAGCTC
CATAAGGAAGCACTCGATGTCGTCATAGAGGCTGTTGGCGCTGGACAGGCAGAGGCTGAGGCTGCTGCTA
TCCAGGGAAGACACACCCTCACGCTGCGTGCCCTCTAGGTGCACTCGGCACAGCCAGGGTTCCAGCTTCA
CCAGGACCAGGCTCTTCTCCTTGGGCCTCCCAGCTGACAGGTCCTGCCCGAAGCCCAGGTAGATGGTATA
GCGTGGGGAGCCACGGCGCTGCCGTGCCCGGAATTCCACCAGCTCTTGGAAGAAGACTCTGAAGTCGAAG
ATGGGGGTGTCACAGTTCCGAGGCAGCAGGCAGGCTGGGGTGGAGGGGCTGGCGGAGCCTGGGGGTCCGC
CCACCTCCCAGTACACCTTGCACTTGCCCATGCGCCGGGCCCACAGCTGTGGCCCCCGAAGCTCCAGGTG
CAACCCAGGGGCCACGTGCCGCAGCAGTTCCTCCGTGTAGCGCAGCTGCTTCTGGTCCGGGAGCTCGGCA
GGGCTGGGGAATGCTACCTGCTGGGGGTCTGTGGCCCGGACAGCTGGGTCTGGGGGGCCGTATAGGAACG
TGCAGCTCGGGTGTCCCACCACCTTCTGCAGCACCGTGCGGCCCTTGTACATGATGGTCACGTCCAGCGC
CCCTGGGCTGGGCTCTTGCACCGCGGTGCAGGCGCTTGGGGAGGGTGACAGGTACGGCTCTGCCTGGTGC
GGGGACTCTGGGGCCGCGGCCTCGCCTGTCGTTAGTGCCGCGGGCTGGGGCCCGGGGCTGGGGGTCGTCT
CTACTGCCCACCCGTACAGCTCCCCAGCAGGGAGCCCTGGGCCTCCAGCACAGGCCCCAGTCAGGGGAAG
CCCTTCTTGTCCCTCTCCAGGAGCCTTGGTTGGGACTGGATCTGCCCCCCATGACGCTGTCAGCAGATGG
TCTGCCAGGCAGCTCTGTTGCACTGCCTGGAGCAGGAGGTCCCCCTTGTCACCAGCTGGGGCAGGGAGGG
GGCCTGGGGCTTGGAGTCCAGCATGTGTGTGTGCCAGGAATGGCCCTGGGGGCCCACCCTGTGGTGGTGG
GACAGCTGCGGGGGCCTCTGCCTCAGTCTGGTCCGTGCCTGGGCCTTCTCGCCAGCACAGCTCCCGGCTG
AGCGCGTACACCTTGTGCGGGTCGGCCGGGTCCCCCGAGTTATCCCGCAGCATCACGAAGCGACGCGTGC
TGCGCAGTGCGCAGCGGAAGTTGGTTTTCCAGCCGGCGCGCTCCGCAGTCTCAGCCTCGGGGGGCGGGCC
ACCTCCCCTGCTGCTAGGCGGCCACCTGCCGCGGGCCACAGCCCAGGCCTTGAAGATGCGCGCGTCGGCC
TCGCTCAGGTCCTTGCGCGCGAAGTGCTTCCAGGGCACGCGGAAACAGGTGCGGGCCTCGTCCAGCCACT
GCAGCCCCTCATAGCAGCCGCTGCTGATCTCTCCAAGGAGCCACTCTCCGAACAGCACGCGTGGGGCTGC
CCTCTCAGGAGCCAAGGCCATGGATCCGATATCAGCCATGGCCTTGTCGTCGTCGTCGGTACCCAGATCT
GGGCTGTCCATGTGCTGGCGTTCGAATTTAGCAGCAGCGGTTTCTTTCATACCAGAACCGCGTGGCACCA
GACCAGAAGAATGATGATGATGATGGTGCATATGGCCAGAACCAGAACCGGCCAGGTTAGCGTCGAGGAA
CTCTTTCAACTGACCTTTAGACAGTGCACCCACTTTGGTTGCCGCCACTTCACCGTTTTTGAACAGCAGC
AGAGTCGGGATACCACGGATGCCATATTTCGGCGCAGTGCCAGGGTTTTGATCGATGTTCAGTTTTGCAA
CGGTCAGTTTGCCCTGATATTCGTCAGCGATTTCATCCAGAATCGGGGCGATCATTTTGCACGGACCGCA
CCACTCTGCCCAGAAATCGACGAGGATCGCCCCGTCCGCTTTGAGTACATCCGTGTCAAAACTGTCGTCA
GTCAGGTGAATAATTTTATCGCTCATATGTATATCTCCTTCTTAAAGTTAAACAAAATTATTTCTAGAGG
GGAATTGTTATCCGCTCACAATTCCCCTATAGTGAGTCGTATTAATTTCGCGGGATCGAGATCGATCTCG
ATCCTCTACGCCGGACGCATCGTGGCCGGCATCACCGGCGCCACAGGTGCGGTTGCTGGCGCCTATATCG
CCGACATCACCGATGGGGAAGATCGGGCTCGCCACTTCGGGCTCATGAGCGCTTGTTTCGGCGTGGGTAT
GGTGGCAGGCCCCGTGGCCGGGGGACTGTTGGGCGCCATCTCCTTGCATGCACCATTCCTTGCGGCGGCG
GTGCTCAACGGCCTCAACCTACTACTGGGCTGCTTCCTAATGCAGGAGTCGCATAAGGGAGAGCGTCGAG
ATCCCGGACACCATCGAATGGCGCAAAACCTTTCGCGGTATGGCATGATAGCGCCCGGAAGAGAGTCAAT
TCAGGGTGGTGAATGTGAAACCAGTAACGTTATACGATGTCGCAGAGTATGCCGGTGTCTCTTATCAGAC
CGTTTCCCGCGTGGTGAACCAGGCCAGCCACGTTTCTGCGAAAACGCGGGAAAAAGTGGAAGCGGCGATG
GCGGAGCTGAATTACATTCCCAACCGCGTGGCACAACAACTGGCGGGCAAACAGTCGTTGCTGATTGGCG
TTGCCACCTCCAGTCTGGCCCTGCACGCGCCGTCGCAAATTGTCGCGGCGATTAAATCTCGCGCCGATCA
ACTGGGTGCCAGCGTGGTGGTGTCGATGGTAGAACGAAGCGGCGTCGAAGCCTGTAAAGCGGCGGTGCAC
AATCTTCTCGCGCAACGCGTCAGTGGGCTGATCATTAACTATCCGCTGGATGACCAGGATGCCATTGCTG
TGGAAGCTGCCTGCACTAATGTTCCGGCGTTATTTCTTGATGTCTCTGACCAGACACCCATCAACAGTAT
TATTTTCTCCCATGAAGACGGTACGCGACTGGGCGTGGAGCATCTGGTCGCATTGGGTCACCAGCAAATC
GCGCTGTTAGCGGGCCCATTAAGTTCTGTCTCGGCGCGTCTGCGTCTGGCTGGCT
Features (pLannotate 1.2.2; 21 found; start..end, strand, type, name):
    495..516     +  protein_bind   CAP binding site: CAP binding activates transcription in the presence of cAMP. E. coli catabolite activator protein
    531..822     +  CDS            TcR (fragment): tetracycline efflux protein; tet; confers resistance to tetracycline
    894..1274    -  CDS            YPB1_ECOLX: Protein predicted: Swiss-Prot protein existence level 4. From Escherichia coli.
   1291..1482    +  CDS            rop: Rop protein, which maintains plasmids at low copy number; rop
   1584..1723    +  misc_feature   bom: basis of mobility region from pBR322
   1909..2497    -  rep_origin     ori: high-copy-number ColE1/pMB1/pBR322/pUC origin of replication
   2668..3528    -  CDS            AmpR: β-lactamase; bla; confers resistance to ampicillin, carbenicillin, and related antibiotics
   3529..3633    -  promoter       AmpR promoter: bla
   3686..4114    -  rep_origin     f1 ori (sequence partly withheld): f1 bacteriophage origin of replication; arrow indicates direction of (+) strand synthesis
   4151..4198    -  terminator     T7 terminator: transcription terminator for bacteriophage T7 RNA polymerase
   4206..4255    -  CDS            SET1 (fragment): solubility-enhancement tag derived from T7 phage gene 10B
   4265..4282    -  CDS            9xHis (fragment): 9xHis affinity tag
   4307..5815    -  CDS            IRF7: IRF7_HUMAN - Experimental evidence at protein level: Swiss-Prot protein existence level 1. Key transcriptional regulator of type I interferon (IFN)- dependent immune responses and plays a critical role in the innate immune response against DNA and RNA viruses. Regulates the transcription of type I IFN genes (IFN-alpha and IFN-beta) and IFN- stimulated genes (ISG) by binding to an interferon-stimulated response element (ISRE) in their promoters (PubMed:17574024, PubMed:32972995). Can efficiently activate both the IFN-beta (IFNB) and the IFN-alpha (IFNA) genes and mediate their induction via bot
   5867..5911    -  CDS            S-Tag: affinity and epitope tag derived from pancreatic ribonuclease A
   5984..6310    -  CDS            TrxA: E. coli thioredoxin; trxA
   6318..6340    -  RBS            RBS: efficient ribosome binding site from bacteriophage T7 gene 10 (Olins and Rangwala, 1989)
   6355..6379    -  protein_bind   lac operator: The lac repressor binds to the lac operator to inhibit transcription in E. coli. This inhibition can be relieved by adding lactose or isopropyl-β-D-thiogalactopyranoside (IPTG). lac repressor encoded by lacI
   6380..6398    -  promoter       T7 promoter: promoter for bacteriophage T7 RNA polymerase
   6424..6703    +  CDS            TcR (fragment): tetracycline efflux protein; tet; confers resistance to tetracycline
   6711..6788    +  promoter       lacI promoter: lacI
   6789..482     +  CDS            lacI (across the origin): lac repressor; lacI; The lac repressor binds to the lac operator to inhibit transcription in E. coli. This inhibition can be relieved by adding lactose or isopropyl-β-D-thiogalactopyranoside (IPTG).
