[The description below was written by a language model from this plasmid's Addgene catalogue record and pLannotate feature annotations shown in this document.]
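Description:
H-IRF7 is a bacterial expression plasmid built on the pET32 backbone for producing recombinant human interferon regulatory factor 7 (IRF7, transcript variant a) in E. coli. The roughly 1.5 kb IRF7 coding sequence was inserted between BamHI and HindIII sites, giving a plasmid of about 7.4 kb. It replicates from a pBR322/ColE1-type origin accompanied by the rop gene and bom region, and is selected with ampicillin through the β-lactamase gene. An f1 origin is also present, along with short tetracycline-resistance gene fragments that are remnants of the pBR322 lineage and not functional markers.

Expression is driven by a T7 promoter followed by a lac operator and the strong T7 gene 10 ribosome binding site, with a T7 terminator downstream. The plasmid carries its own lacI gene and promoter, so transcription is repressed until induction with IPTG or lactose, and it requires a host that supplies T7 RNA polymerase. In the annotated reading frame, IRF7 sits downstream of E. coli thioredoxin (TrxA), a fusion partner commonly used to improve solubility, and an S-Tag for detection or affinity capture. The catalogue entry lists an N-terminal His tag from the backbone. The feature table does not annotate one in that position, instead marking a short His-tag fragment downstream of IRF7, and whether that downstream tag is translated depends on the insert's stop codon, which the record does not clarify. The construct is intended for producing tagged IRF7 protein in bacteria, and it was deposited with a study of the innate immune response to enterovirus 71 infection.
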