Addgene plasmid #169785: H-IRF7
Purpose: Express IRF7 in bacteria
Depositing lab: Sung-Liang Yu. Depositing organization: National Taiwan University. Publication: IKKepsilon isoform switching governs the immune response against EV71 infection. Chang YL, Liao YW, Chen MH, Chang SY, Huang YT, Ho BC, Yu SL. Commun Biol. 2021 Jun 2;4(1):663. doi: 10.1038/s42003-021-02187-x. PubMed 34079066.
Backbone
  Vector backbone: pET32
  Backbone manufacturer: Novgen
  Backbone size w/o insert (bp): 5900
  Total vector size (bp): 7412
  Vector type: Bacterial Expression
Growth in bacteria
  Bacterial resistance: Ampicillin, 100 μg/mL
  Growth temperature: 37°C
  Growth strain: DH5alpha
  Copy number: High Copy
Gene/Insert
  Gene/Insert name: interferon regulatory factor 7 (IRF7), transcript variant a (alt name: IRF7)
  Species: H. sapiens (human)
  Insert size (bp): 1512
  GenBank ID: NM_001572
  Entrez Gene: IRF7 (a.k.a. IMD39, IRF-7, IRF-7H, IRF7A, IRF7B, IRF7C, IRF7H)
  Tag / fusion protein: His tag (N terminal on backbone)
  Cloning method: Restriction Enzyme; 5′ cloning site BamHI (unknown if destroyed); 3′ cloning site HindIII (unknown if destroyed)
  Sequencing primers: 5′ T7P; 3′ T7T
Terms and licenses: Academic/Nonprofit Terms; Industry Terms: Not Available to Industry
How to cite: H-IRF7 was a gift from Sung-Liang Yu (Addgene plasmid # 169785 ; http://n2t.net/addgene:169785 ; RRID:Addgene_169785)
