>Addgene plasmid #169785 | H-IRF7 | depositor partial sequence | sequence record 328958 | pET32 vector
CACCATCATCATCATCATTCTTCTGGTCTGGTGCCACGCGGTTCTGGTATGAAAGAAACCGCTGCTGCTA
AATTCGAACGCCAGCACATGGACAGCCCAGATCTGGGTACCGACGACGACGACAAGGCCATGGCTGATAT
CGGATCCATGGCCTTGGCTCCTGAGAGGGCAGCCCCACGCGTGCTGTTCGGAGAGTGGCTCCTTGGAGAG
ATCAGCAGCGGCTGCTATGAGGGGCTGCAGTGGCTGGACGAGGCCCGCACCTGTTTCCGCGTGCCCTGGA
AGCACTTCGCGCGCAAGGACCTGAGCGAGGCCGACGCGCGCATCTTCAAGGCCTGGGCTGTGGCCCGCGG
CAGGTGGCCGCCTAGCAGCAGGGGAGGTGGCCCGCCCCCCGAGGCTGAGACTGCGGAGCGCGCCGGCTGG
AAAACCAACTTCCGCTGCGCACTGCGCAGCACGCGTCGCTTCGTGATGCTGCGGGATAACTCGGGGGACC
CGGCCGACCCGCACAAGGTGTACGCGCTCAGCCGGGAGCTGTGCTGGCGAGAAGGCCCAGGCACGGACCA
GACTGAGGCAGAGGCCCCCGCAGCTGTCCCACCACCACAGGGTGGGCCCCCAGGGCCATTCCTGGCACAC
ACACATGCTGGACTCCAAGCCCCAGGCCCCCTCCCTGCCCCAGCTGGTGACAAGGGGGACCTCCTGCTCC
AGGCAGTGCAACAGAGCTGCCTGGCAGACCATCTGCTGACAGCGTCATGGGGGGCAGATCCAGTCCCAAC
CAAGGCTCCTGGAGAGGGACAAGAAGGGCTTCCCCTGACTGGGGCCTGTGCTGGAGGCCCAGGGCTCCCT
GCTGGGGAGCTGTACGGGTGGGCAGTAGAGACGACCCCCAGCCCCGGGCCCCAGCCCGCGGCACTAACGA
CAGGCGAGGCCGCGGCCCCAGAGTCCCCGCACCAGGCAGAGCCGTACCTGTCACCCTCCCCAAGCGCCTG
CACCGCGGTGCAAGAGCCCAGCCCAGGGGCGCTGGACGTGACCATCATGTACAAGGGCCGCACGGTGCTG
CAGAAGGTGGTGGGACACCCGAGCTGCACGTTCCTATACGGCCCCCCAGACCCAGCTGTCCGGGCCACAG
ACCCCCAGCAGGTAGCATTCCCCAGCCCTGCCGAGCTCCCGGACCAGAAGCAGCTGCGCTACACGGAGGA
ACTGCTGCGGCACGTGGCCCCTGGGTTGCACCTGGAGCTTCGGGGGCCACAGCTGTGGGCCCGGCGCATG
GGCAAGTGCAAGGTGTACTGGGAGGTGGGCGGACCCCCAGGCTCCGCCAGCCCCTCCACCCCAGCCTGCC
TGCTGCCTCGGAACTGTGACACCCCCATCTTCGACTTCAGAGTCTTCTTCCAAGAGCTGGTGGAATTCCG
GGCACGGCAGCGCCGTGGCTCCCCACGCTATACCATCTACCTGGGCTTCGGGCAGGACCTGTCAGCTGGG
AGGCCCAAGGAGAAGAGCCTGGTCCTGGTGAAGCTGGAACCCTGGCTGTGCCGAGTGCACCTAGAGGGCA
CGCAGCGTGAGGGTGTGTCTTCCCTGGATAGCAGCAGCCTCAGCCTCTGCCTGTCCAGCGCCAACAGCCT
CTATGACGACATCGAGTGCTTCCTTATGGAGCTGGAGCAGCCCGCCTAG
